>Addgene plasmid #184834 | pPgiCas13b-gRNA-1 | addgene full sequence | sequence record 377030 | Addgene NGS Result
TTTATCAGGCTCTGGGAGGCAGAATAAATGATCATATCGTCAATTATTACCTCCACGGGGAGAGCCTGAG
CAAACTGGCCTCAGGCATTTGAGAAGCACACGGTCACACTGCTTCCGGTAGTCAATAAACCGGTAAACCA
GCAATAGACATAAGCGGCTATTTAACGACCCTGCCCTGAACCGACGACCGGGTCGAATTTGCTTTCGAAT
TTCTGCCATTCATCCGCTTATTATCACTTATTCAGGCGTAGCAACCAGGCGTTTAAGGGCACCAATAACT
GCCTTAAAAAAATTACGCCCCGCCCTGCCACTCATCGCAGTACTGTTGTAATTCATTAAGCATTCTGCCG
ACATGGAAGCCATCACAAACGGCATGATGAACCTGAATCGCCAGCGGCATCAGCACCTTGTCGCCTTGCG
TATAATATTTGCCCATGGTGAAAACGGGGGCGAAGAAGTTGTCCATATTGGCCACGTTTAAATCAAAACT
GGTGAAACTCACCCAGGGATTGGCTGAGACGAAAAACATATTCTCAATAAACCCTTTAGGGAAATAGGCC
AGGTTTTCACCGTAACACGCCACATCTTGCGAATATATGTGTAGAAACTGCCGGAAATCGTCGTGGTATT
CACTCCAGAGCGATGAAAACGTTTCAGTTTGCTCATGGAAAACGGTGTAACAAGGGTGAACACTATCCCA
TATCACCAGCTCACCGTCTTTCATTGCCATACGGAATTCCGGATGAGCATTCATCAGGCGGGCAAGAATG
TGAATAAAGGCCGGATAAAACTTGTGCTTATTTTTCTTTACGGTCTTTAAAAAGGCCGTAATATCCAGCT
GAACGGTCTGGTTATAGGTACATTGAGCAACTGACTGAAATGCCTCAAAATGTTCTTTACGATGCCATTG
GGATATATCAACGGTGGTATATCCAGTGATTTTTTTCTCCATTTTAGCTTCCTTAGCTCCTGAAAATCTC
GATAACTCAAAAAATACGCCCGGTAGTGATCTTATTTCATTATGGTGAAAGTTGGAACCTCTTACGTGCC
GATCAACGTCTCATTTTCGCCAAAAGTTGGCCCAGGGCTTCCCGGTATCAACAGGGACACCAGGATTTAT
TTATTCTGCGAAGTGATCTTCCGTCACAGGTATTTATTCGGCGCAAAGTGCGTCGGGTGATGCTGCCAAC
TTACTGATTTAGTGTATGATGGTGTTTTTGAGGTGCTCCAGTGGCTTCTGTTTCTATCAGCTGTCCCTCC
TGTTCAGCTACTGACGGGGTGGTGCGTAACGGCAAAAGCACCGCCGGACATCAGCGCTAGCGGAGTGTAT
ACTGGCTTACTATGTTGGCACTGATGAGGGTGTCAGTGAAGTGCTTCATGTGGCAGGAGAAAAAAGGCTG
CACCGGTGCGTCAGCAGAATATGTGATACAGGATATATTCCGCTTCCTCGCTCACTGACTCGCTACGCTC
GGTCGTTCGACTGCGGCGAGCGGAAATGGCTTACGAACGGGGCGGAGATTTCCTGGAAGATGCCAGGAAG
ATACTTAACAGGGAAGTGAGAGGGCCGCGGCAAAGCCGTTTTTCCATAGGCTCCGCCCCCCTGACAAGCA
TCACGAAATCTGACGCTCAAATCAGTGGTGGCGAAACCCGACAGGACTATAAAGATACCAGGCGTTTCCC
CCTGGCGGCTCCCTCGTGCGCTCTCCTGTTCCTGCCTTTCGGTTTACCGGTGTCATTCCGCTGTTATGGC
CGCGTTTGTCTCATTCCACGCCTGACACTCAGTTCCGGGTAGGCAGTTCGCTCCAAGCTGGACTGTATGC
ACGAACCCCCCGTTCAGTCCGACCGCTGCGCCTTATCCGGTAACTATCGTCTTGAGTCCAACCCGGAAAG
ACATGCAAAAGCACCACTGGCAGCAGCCACTGGTAATTGATTTAGAGGAGTTAGTCTTGAAGTCATGCGC
CGGTTAAGGCTAAACTGAAAGGACAAGTTTTGGTGACTGCGCTCCTCCAAGCCAGTTACCTCGGTTCAAA
GAGTTGGTAGCTCAGAGAACCTTCGAAAAACCGCCCTGCAAGGCGGTTTTTTCGTTTTCAGAGCAAGAGA
TTACGCGCAGACCAAAACGATCTCAAGAAGATCATCTTATTAATCAGATAAAATATTTCTAGATTTCAGT
GCAATTTATCTCTTCAAATGTAGCACCTGAAGTCAGCCCCATACGATATAAGTTGTAATTCTCATGTTTG
ACAGCTTATCATCGATAAGCTTTAATGCGGTAGTTTATCACAGTTAAATTGCTAACGCAGTCAGGCACCG
TGTATGAAATCTAACAATGCGCTCATCGTCATCCTCGGCACCGTCACCCTGGATGCTGTAGGCATAGGCT
TGGTTTAATTGACAGCTAGCTCAGTCCTAGGTATAATGCTAGCGCTGAGTTGGATCTACCCTCTATTCGA
AGGGTACACACAACCGTCGCCGTCCAGCTCGACCAGGATGGGAAGTTGGATCTACCCTCTATTCGAAGGG
TACACACAACATCGTCCATTCCGACAGCATCGCCAGTCACTATGGCGTGCTGCTAGCGCTATATGCGTTG
ATGCAATTTCTATGCGCACCCGTTCTCGGAGCACTGTCCGACCGCTTTGGCCGCCGCCCAGTCCTGCTCG
CTTCGCTACTTGGAGCCACTATCGACTACGCGATCATGGCGACCACACCCGTCCTGTGGATCCTCTACGC
CGGACGCATCGTGGCCGGCATCACCGGCGCCACAGGTGCGGTTGCTGGCGCCTATATCGCCGACATCACC
GATGGGGAAGATCGGGCTCGCCACTTCGGGCTCATGAGCGCTTGTTTCGGCGTGGGTATGGTGGCAGGCC
CCGTGGCCGGGGGACTGTTGGGCGCCATCTCCTTGCATGCACCATTCCTTGCGGCGGCGGTGCTCAACGG
CCTCAACCTACTACTGGGCTGCTTCCTAATGCAGGAGTCGCATAAGGGAGAGCGTCGACCGATGCCCTTG
AGAGCCTTCAACCCAGTCAGCTCCTTCCGGTGGGCGCGGGGCATGACTATCGTCGCCGCACTTATGACTG
TCTTCTTTATCATGCAACTCGTAGGACAGGTGCCGGCAGCGCTCTGGGTCATTTTCGGCGAGGACCGCTT
TCGCTGGAGCGCGACGATGATCGGCCTGTCGCTTGCGGTATTCGGAATCTTGCACGCCCTCGCTCAAGCC
TTCGTCACTGGTCCCGCCACCAAACGTTTCGGCGAGAAGCAGGCCATTATCGCCGGCATGGCGGCCGACG
CGCTGGGCTACGTCTTGCTGGCGTTCGCGACGCGAGGCTGGATGGCCTTCCCCATTATGATTCTTCTCGC
TTCCGGCGGCATCGGGATGCCCGCGTTGCAGGCCATGCTGTCCAGGCAGGTAGATGACGACCATCAGGGA
CAGCTTCAAGGATCGCTCGCGGCTCTTACCAGCCTAACTTCGATCATTGGACCGCTGATCGTCACGGCGA
TTTATGCCGCCTCGGCGAGCACATGGAACGGGTTGGCATGGATTGTAGGCGCCGCCCTATACCTTGTCTG
CCTCCCCGCGTTGCGTCGCGGTGCATGGAGCCGGGCCACCTCGACCTGAATGGAAGCCGGCGGCACCTCG
CTAACGGATTCACCACTCCAAGAATTGGAGCCAATCAATTCTTGCGGAGAACTGTGAATGCGCAAACCAA
CCCTTGGCAGAACATATCCATCGCGTCCGCCATCTCCAGCAGCCGCACGCGGCGCATCTCGGGCAGCGTT
GGGTCCTGGCCACGGGTGCGCATGATCGTGCTCCTGTCGTTGAGGACCCGGCTAGGCTGGCGGGGTTGCC
TTACTGGTTAGCAGAATGAATCACCGATACGCGAGCGAACGTGAAGCGACTGCTGCTGCAAAACGTCTGC
GACCTGAGCAACAACATGAATGGTCTTCGGTTTCCGTGTTTCGTAAAGTCTGGAAACGCGGAAGTCCCCT
ACGTGCTGCTGAAGTTGCCCGCAACAGAGAGTGGAACCAACCGGTGATACCACGATACTATGACTGAGAG
TCAACGCCATGAGCGGCCTCATTTCTTATTCTGAGTTACAACAGTCCGCACCGCTGCCGGTAGCTCCTTC
CGGTGGGCGCGGGGCATGACTATCGTCGCCGCACTTATGACTGTCTTCTTTATCATGCAACTCGTAGGAC
AGGTGCCGGCAGCGCCCAACAGTCCCCCGGCCACGGGGCCTGCCACCATACCCACGCCGAAACAAGCGCC
CTGCACCATTATGTTCCGGATCTGCATCGCAGGATGCTGCTGGCTACCCTGTGGAACACCTACATCTGTA
TTAACGAAGCGCTAACCGTT
Features (pLannotate 1.2.2; 14 found; start..end, strand, type, name):
    293..952     -  CDS            CmR: chloramphenicol acetyltransferase; cat; confers resistance to chloramphenicol
    953..1055    -  promoter       cat promoter: promoter of the E. coli cat gene encoding chloramphenicol acetyltransferase
   1176..1319    +  mobile_element IS1 (fragment): prokaryotic transposable element IS1
   1438..1493    -  rep_origin     RSF ori (fragment): Plasmids containing the RSF 1030 origin of replication can be propagated in E. coli cells that contain additional plasmids with compatible origins.
   1581..2126    -  rep_origin     p15A ori: Plasmids containing the medium-copy-number p15A origin of replication can be propagated in E. coli cells that contain a second plasmid with the ColE1 origin.
   2238..2266    +  promoter       tet promoter: E. coli promoter for tetracycline efflux protein gene
   2314..2385    +  CDS            TcR (fragment): tetracycline efflux protein; tet; confers resistance to tetracycline
   2389..2423    +  promoter       J23119 promoter: bacterial promoter (Registry of Standard Biological Parts BBa J23119)
   2465..2492    -  CDS            VN155(I152L) (fragment): improved N-terminal fragment of mVenus for use in bimolecular fluorescence complementation (BiFC) (Kodama and Hu, 2010)
   2531..3619    +  CDS            TcR (fragment): tetracycline efflux protein; tet; confers resistance to tetracycline
   3861..3986    -  CDS            YPB1_ECOLX (fragment): Protein predicted: Swiss-Prot protein existence level 4. From Escherichia coli.
   4122..4215    +  CDS            TcR (fragment): tetracycline efflux protein; tet; confers resistance to tetracycline
   4212..4269    -  CDS            TcR (fragment): tetracycline efflux protein; tet; confers resistance to tetracycline
   4256..4354    +  CDS            YPB2_ECOLX (fragment): Protein predicted: Swiss-Prot protein existence level 4. From Escherichia coli.
