[The description below was written by a language model from this plasmid's Addgene catalogue record and pLannotate feature annotations shown in this document.]
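Description:
pPgiCas13b-gRNA-1 is a small bacterial guide-RNA expression plasmid (about 4.4 kb) built on the pACYC184 backbone for use in E. coli. It replicates from the p15A origin, which is compatible with ColE1-type plasmids and so allows it to be maintained alongside separate plasmids in the same cell. The catalogue entry lists it as high copy, although p15A is generally regarded as a low- to medium-copy origin. Selection is by chloramphenicol, through the cat gene and its native promoter. The tetracycline resistance gene of pACYC184 appears only as fragments on either side of the insert, indicating that the guide cassette was placed within it and that tetracycline selection is presumably no longer functional.

The payload is a single-spacer CRISPR array for the Cas13b nuclease of Porphyromonas gingivalis (PgiCas13b), transcribed constitutively from the strong synthetic J23119 promoter. The spacer, designated #1, is a 30-nt sequence targeting deGFP mRNA and was inserted by BsmBI cloning that destroyed both sites. The short annotated match to an mVenus fragment on the opposite strand just downstream of the promoter most likely reflects this GFP-derived spacer rather than any coding element. The direct repeat is not annotated in the feature table, and no Cas13b gene is present, so the nuclease must be supplied from another construct.

The plasmid serves to direct PgiCas13b to a deGFP reporter transcript in bacterial RNA-targeting assays. It was deposited with work that used deep learning to predict anti-CRISPR proteins and identified an inhibitor of Cas13b nucleases.
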