Addgene plasmid #184834: pPgiCas13b-gRNA-1
Purpose: Constitutive expression of single-spacer CRISPR array with spacer #1 targeting deGFP mRNA for PgiCas13b in bacteria.
Depositing lab: Chase Beisel. Depositing organization: Helmholtz-Zentrum fuer Infektionsforschung (HZI). Publication: Anti-CRISPR prediction using deep learning reveals an inhibitor of Cas13b nucleases. Wandera KG, Alkhnbashi OS, Bassett HVI, Mitrofanov A, Hauns S, Migur A, Backofen R, Beisel CL. Mol Cell. 2022 May 24. pii: S1097-2765(22)00437-3. doi: 10.1016/j.molcel.2022.05.003. PubMed 35649413.
Backbone
  Vector backbone: pACYC184
  Backbone size w/o insert (bp): 4258
  Total vector size (bp): 4360
  Vector type: Bacterial Expression, CRISPR, Synthetic Biology
Growth in bacteria
  Bacterial resistance: Chloramphenicol, 25 μg/mL
  Growth temperature: 37°C
  Growth strain: DH5alpha
  Copy number: High Copy
Gene/Insert
  Gene/Insert name: Constitutive expression of single-spacer CRISPR array with spacer #1 targeting deGFP mRNA for PgiCas13b in bacteria.
  gRNA/shRNA sequence: UUCCCAUCCUGGUCGAGCUGGACGGCGACG
  Species: Porphyromonas gingivalis
  Promoter: J23119
  Cloning method: Restriction Enzyme; 5′ cloning site BsmBI (destroyed during cloning); 3′ cloning site BsmBI (destroyed during cloning)
  Sequencing primers: 5′ gaaccttcgaaaaaccgccc; 3′ atcttccccatcggtgatgtc
Terms and licenses: Academic/Nonprofit Terms; Industry Terms: Not Available to Industry
How to cite: pPgiCas13b-gRNA-1 was a gift from Chase Beisel (Addgene plasmid # 184834 ; http://n2t.net/addgene:184834 ; RRID:Addgene_184834)
